Addgene plasmid #142440: TFORF0026
Purpose: Lentiviral vector for overexpressing transcription factor ORFs with unique 24-bp barcodes. Barcodes facilitate identification of transcription factors in pooled screens.
Depositing lab: Feng Zhang. Depositing organization: Broad Institute. Publication: A transcription factor atlas of directed differentiation. Joung J, Ma S, Tay T, Geiger-Schuller KR, Kirchgatterer PC, Verdine VK, Guo B, Arias-Garcia MA, Allen WE, Singh A, Kuksenko O, Abudayyeh OO, Gootenberg JS, Fu Z, Macrae RK, Buenrostro JD, Regev A, Zhang F. Cell. 2023 Jan 5;186(1):209-229.e26. doi: 10.1016/j.cell.2022.11.026. PubMed 36608654.
Backbone
  Vector backbone: pLX_TRC317
  Backbone manufacturer: Broad Institute Genetic Perturbation Platform
  Backbone size w/o insert (bp): 8264
  Vector type: Mammalian Expression, Lentiviral
  Selectable markers: Puromycin
Growth in bacteria
  Bacterial resistance: Ampicillin, 100 μg/mL
  Growth temperature: 37°C
  Growth strain: NEB Stable
  Copy number: High Copy
Gene/Insert
  Gene/Insert name: ZNF45
  Species: H. sapiens (human)
  Insert size (bp): 2150
  Entrez Gene: ZNF45 (a.k.a. KOX5, ZNF13)
  Promoter: EF1a
  Cloning method: Unknown
  Sequencing primers: 5′ GGGTGGAGACTGAAGTTAGGCCAG; 3′ CACATAGCGTAAAAGGAGCAACATAG
Terms and licenses: Academic/Nonprofit Terms; Industry Terms: Not Available to Industry
Depositor comments: NM_003425,XM_017027224,XM_017027221,XM_017027217,XM_017027222,XM_011527267,XM_017027219,XM_017027218,XM_011527269,XM_011527273,XM_017027223,XM_017027220,XM_017027225,XM_017027226,XM_017027227,XM_011527271,ENST00000269973,ENST00000615985,ENST00000589703 . The transcription factor ORF portion of this plasmid was synthesized by Genewiz. Please test multiple small colonies in case of plasmid recombination. To make this collection available in a timely manner, a portion of this collection was not fully sequenced by Addgene. If an Addgene verified full plasmid sequence is not available, please contact us prior to placing an order to request the full sequence.
How to cite: TFORF0026 was a gift from Feng Zhang (Addgene plasmid # 142440 ; http://n2t.net/addgene:142440 ; RRID:Addgene_142440)
