[The description below was written by a language model from this plasmid's Addgene catalogue record and pLannotate feature annotations shown in this document.]
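Description:
TFORF0026 is a third-generation-style, self-inactivating lentiviral expression plasmid built on the pLX_TRC317 backbone and carrying the human zinc-finger transcription factor ZNF45 (also known as KOX5 or ZNF13). It belongs to a barcoded transcription factor ORF collection: each clone pairs an ORF with a unique 24-bp barcode so that the factor a cell received can be identified by sequencing in pooled overexpression screens, such as those used to study directed differentiation. In bacteria the plasmid is maintained through a high-copy ColE1/pUC-type origin and selected with ampicillin via the β-lactamase gene. An f1 origin and lac/T7/T3 remnants of the cloning backbone are also present.

The viral portion starts with an RSV promoter fused to a truncated HIV-1 5' LTR, which drives Tat-independent production of genomic RNA in packaging cells. It is followed by the Ψ packaging signal with a gag fragment and the RRE for Rev-dependent nuclear export. Within the transfer region, an SV40 early promoter expresses puromycin N-acetyltransferase for selection of transduced mammalian cells. After a cPPT/CTS element, the EF-1α promoter provides strong constitutive expression of the ZNF45 ORF. The automated annotation labels only the first part of ZNF45, but the catalogue insert size of about 2.15 kb fits the unannotated stretch that follows. The barcode is not annotated in the feature table, so its position is not stated in the record. A WPRE downstream boosts transcript expression, and the ΔU3 3' LTR inactivates the viral promoter after integration. An SV40 polyadenylation signal lies beyond the LTR. The depositor notes that the ORF was synthesized commercially and that the plasmid may be prone to recombination.
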