Features (pLannotate 1.2.2; 31 found; start..end, strand, type, name):
      5..231     +  promoter       RSV promoter: Rous sarcoma virus enhancer/promoter
    232..412     +  LTR            5' LTR (truncated): truncated 5' long terminal repeat (LTR) from HIV-1
    459..584     +  misc_feature   HIV-1 Ψ: packaging signal of human immunodeficiency virus type 1
    568..931     +  CDS            HIV-1 gag (fragment): gag protein from human immunodeficiency virus 1; gag
   1077..1310    +  misc_feature   RRE: The Rev response element (RRE) of HIV-1 allows for Rev-dependent mRNA export from the nucleus to the cytoplasm.
   1687..1713    +  CDS            Rev (fragment): human immunodeficiency virus 1 (HIV-1) Rev protein; rev; enhances nuclear export of unspliced and incompletely spliced viral mRNAs
   1720..1743    +  promoter       SV40 promoter (fragment): SV40 early promoter
   1744..1815    +  promoter       SV40 promoter (fragment): SV40 enhancer and early promoter
   1839..1974    +  rep_origin     SV40 ori: SV40 origin of replication
   2020..2616    +  CDS            PuroR (fragment): puromycin N-acetyltransferase; pac from Streptomyces; confers resistance to puromycin
   2665..2782    +  misc_feature   cPPT/CTS: central polypurine tract and central termination sequence of HIV-1
   2847..2913    +  CDS            small t antigen (fragment): SV40 (simian virus 40) small t antigen
   2920..4098    +  promoter       EF-1α promoter: strong constitutive promoter for human elongation factor EF-1α
   4115..4666    +  CDS            ZNF45 (fragment): ZNF45_HUMAN - Also known as KOX5, ZNF13. Experimental evidence at protein level: Swiss-Prot protein existence level 1. May be involved in transcriptional regulation. From Homo sapiens (Human).
   6176..6229    +  promoter       U6 promoter (fragment): RNA polymerase III promoter for human U6 snRNA
   6271..6859    +  misc_feature   WPRE: woodchuck hepatitis virus posttranscriptional regulatory element
   6910..6929    +  misc_feature   cPPT/CTS (fragment): central polypurine tract and central termination sequence of HIV-1
   6931..7164    +  LTR            3' LTR (ΔU3): self-inactivating 3' long terminal repeat (LTR) from HIV-1
   7242..7363    +  polyA_signal   SV40 poly(A) signal: SV40 polyadenylation signal
   7403..7538    +  rep_origin     SV40 ori: SV40 origin of replication
   7559..7577    -  promoter       T7 promoter: promoter for bacteriophage T7 RNA polymerase
   7585..7740    +  CDS            lacZα (fragment): LacZα fragment of β-galactosidase; lacZ fragment
   7745..8173    +  rep_origin     f1 ori (sequence partly withheld): f1 bacteriophage origin of replication; arrow indicates direction of (+) strand synthesis
   8226..8330    +  promoter       AmpR promoter: bla
   8331..9191    +  CDS            AmpR: β-lactamase; bla; confers resistance to ampicillin, carbenicillin, and related antibiotics
   9362..9950    +  rep_origin     ori: high-copy-number ColE1/pMB1/pBR322/pUC origin of replication
  10133..10225   +  CDS            lacI (fragment): lac repressor; lacI; The lac repressor binds to the lac operator to inhibit transcription in E. coli. This inhibition can be relieved by adding lactose or isopropyl-β-D-thiogalactopyranoside (IPTG).
  10238..10259   +  protein_bind   CAP binding site: CAP binding activates transcription in the presence of cAMP. E. coli catabolite activator protein
  10274..10304   +  promoter       lac promoter: promoter for the E. coli lac operon
  10312..10328   +  protein_bind   lac operator: The lac repressor binds to the lac operator to inhibit transcription in E. coli. This inhibition can be relieved by adding lactose or isopropyl-β-D-thiogalactopyranoside (IPTG). lac repressor encoded by lacI
  10373..10391   +  promoter       T3 promoter: promoter for bacteriophage T3 RNA polymerase
>Addgene plasmid #142440 | TFORF0026 | addgene full sequence | sequence record 397267 | Addgene NGS Result
TTAATGTAGTCTTATGCAATACTCTTGTAGTCTTGCAACATGGTAACGATGAGTTAGCAACATGCCTTAC
AAGGAGAGAAAAAGCACCGTGCATGCCGATTGGTGGAAGTAAGGTGGTACGATCGTGCCTTATTAGGAAG
GCAACAGACGGGTCTGACATGGATTGGACGAACCACTGAATTGCCGCATTGCAGAGATATTGTATTTAAG
TGCCTAGCTCGATACATAAACGGGTCTCTCTGGTTAGACCAGATCTGAGCCTGGGAGCTCTCTGGCTAAC
TAGGGAACCCACTGCTTAAGCCTCAATAAAGCTTGCCTTGAGTGCTTCAAGTAGTGTGTGCCCGTCTGTT
GTGTGACTCTGGTAACTAGAGATCCCTCAGACCCTTTTAGTCAGTGTGGAAAATCTCTAGCAGTGGCGCC
CGAACAGGGACTTGAAAGCGAAAGGGAAACCAGAGGAGCTCTCTCGACGCAGGACTCGGCTTGCTGAAGC
GCGCACGGCAAGAGGCGAGGGGCGGCGACTGGTGAGTACGCCAAAAATTTTGACTAGCGGAGGCTAGAAG
GAGAGAGATGGGTGCGAGAGCGTCAGTATTAAGCGGGGGAGAATTAGATCGCGATGGGAAAAAATTCGGT
TAAGGCCAGGGGGAAAGAAAAAATATAAATTAAAACATATAGTATGGGCAAGCAGGGAGCTAGAACGATT
CGCAGTTAATCCTGGCCTGTTAGAAACATCAGAAGGCTGTAGACAAATACTGGGACAGCTACAACCATCC
CTTCAGACAGGATCAGAAGAACTTAGATCATTATATAATACAGTAGCAACCCTCTATTGTGTGCATCAAA
GGATAGAGATAAAAGACACCAAGGAAGCTTTAGACAAGATAGAGGAAGAGCAAAACAAAAGTAAGACCAC
CGCACAGCAAGCGGCCGCTGATCTTCAGACCTGGAGGAGGAGATATGAGGGACAATTGGAGAAGTGAATT
ATATAAATATAAAGTAGTAAAAATTGAACCATTAGGAGTAGCACCCACCAAGGCAAAGAGAAGAGTGGTG
CAGAGAGAAAAAAGAGCAGTGGGAATAGGAGCTTTGTTCCTTGGGTTCTTGGGAGCAGCAGGAAGCACTA
TGGGCGCAGCGTCAATGACGCTGACGGTACAGGCCAGACAATTATTGTCTGGTATAGTGCAGCAGCAGAA
CAATTTGCTGAGGGCTATTGAGGCGCAACAGCATCTGTTGCAACTCACAGTCTGGGGCATCAAGCAGCTC
CAGGCAAGAATCCTGGCTGTGGAAAGATACCTAAAGGATCAACAGCTCCTGGGGATTTGGGGTTGCTCTG
GAAAACTCATTTGCACCACTGCTGTGCCTTGGAATGCTAGTTGGAGTAATAAATCTCTGGAACAGATTTG
GAATCACACGACCTGGATGGAGTGGGACAGAGAAATTAACAATTACACAAGCTTAATACACTCCTTAATT
GAAGAATCGCAAAACCAGCAAGAAAAGAATGAACAAGAATTATTGGAATTAGATAAATGGGCAAGTTTGT
GGAATTGGTTTAACATAACAAATTGGCTGTGGTATATAAAATTATTCATAATGATAGTAGGAGGCTTGGT
AGGTTTAAGAATAGTTTTTGCTGTACTTTCTATAGTGAATAGAGTTAGGCAGGGATATTCACCATTATCG
TTTCAGACCCACCTCCCAACCCCGAGGGGACCCATGCATTGCATCTCAATTAGTCAGCAACCAGGTGTGG
AAAGTCCCCAGGCTCCCCAGCAGGCAGAAGTATGCAAAGCATGCGTCTCAATTAGTCAGCAACCATAGTC
CCGCCCCTAACTCCGCCCATCCCGCCCCTAACTCCGCCCAGTTCCGCCCATTCTCCGCCCCATGGCTGAC
TAATTTTTTTTATTTATGCAGAGGCCGAGGCCGCCTCGGCCTCTGAGCTATTCCAGAAGTAGTGAGGAGG
CTTTTTTGGAGGCCTAGGCTTTTGCAAAAAGCTTTCTAGAGGTACCACCGGAGCTTACCATGACCGAGTA
CAAGCCCACGGTGCGCCTCGCCACCCGCGACGACGTCCCCAGGGCCGTACGCACCCTCGCCGCCGCGTTC
GCCGACTACCCCGCCACGCGCCACACCGTCGATCCGGACCGCCACATCGAGCGGGTCACCGAGCTGCAAG
AACTCTTCCTCACGCGCGTCGGGCTCGACATCGGCAAGGTGTGGGTCGCGGACGACGGCGCCGCCGTGGC
GGTCTGGACCACGCCGGAGAGCGTCGAAGCGGGGGCGGTGTTCGCCGAGATCGGCCCGCGCATGGCCGAG
TTGAGCGGTTCCCGGCTGGCCGCGCAGCAACAGATGGAAGGCCTCCTGGCGCCGCACCGGCCCAAGGAGC
CCGCGTGGTTCCTGGCCACCGTCGGCGTCTCGCCCGACCACCAGGGCAAGGGTCTGGGCAGCGCCGTCGT
GCTCCCCGGAGTGGAGGCGGCCGAGCGCGCCGGGGTGCCCGCCTTCCTGGAGACCTCCGCGCCCCGCAAC
CTCCCCTTCTACGAGCGGCTCGGCTTCACCGTCACCGCCGACGTCGAGGTGCCCGAAGGACCGCGCACCT
GGTGCATGACCCGCAAGCCCGGTGCCAGTTAACGAATTCTAGATCTTGAGACAAATGGCAGTATTCATCC
ACAATTTTAAAAGAAAAGGGGGGATTGGGGGGTACAGTGCAGGGGAAAGAATAGTAGACATAATAGCAAC
AGACATACAAACTAAAGAATTACAAAAACAAATTACAAAAATTCAAAATTTTCGGGTTTATTACAGGGAC
AGCAGAGATCCACTTTGGCGCCGGCTCGAGGCCTGCAGGTGCAAAGATGGATAAAGTTTTAAACAGAGAG
GAATCTTTGCAGCTAATGGACCTTCTAGGTCTTGAAAGGAGTGGGAATTGGCTCCGGTGCCCGTCAGTGG
GCAGAGCGCACATCGCCCACAGTCCCCGAGAAGTTGGGGGGAGGGGTCGGCAATTGAACCGGTGCCTAGA
GAAGGTGGCGCGGGGTAAACTGGGAAAGTGATGTCGTGTACTGGCTCCGCCTTTTTCCCGAGGGTGGGGG
AGAACCGTATATAAGTGCAGTAGTCGCCGTGAACGTTCTTTTTCGCAACGGGTTTGCCGCCAGAACACAG
GTAAGTGCCGTGTGTGGTTCCCGCGGGCCTGGCCTCTTTACGGGTTATGGCCCTTGCGTGCCTTGAATTA
CTTCCACCTGGCTGCAGTACGTGATTCTTGATCCCGAGCTTCGGGTTGGAAGTGGGTGGGAGAGTTCGAG
GCCTTGCGCTTAAGGAGCCCCTTCGCCTCGTGCTTGAGTTGAGGCCTGGCCTGGGCGCTGGGGCCGCCGC
GTGCGAATCTGGTGGCACCTTCGCGCCTGTCTCGCTGCTTTCGATAAGTCTCTAGCCATTTAAAATTTTT
GATGACCTGCTGCGACGCTTTTTTTCTGGCAAGATAGTCTTGTAAATGCGGGCCAAGATCTGCACACTGG
TATTTCGGTTTTTGGGGCCGCGGGCGGCGACGGGGCCCGTGCGTCCCAGCGCACATGTTCGGCGAGGCGG
GGCCTGCGAGCGCGGCCACCGAGAATCGGACGGGGGTAGTCTCAAGCTGGCCGGCCTGCTCTGGTGCCTG
GCCTCGCGCCGCCGTGTATCGCCCCGCCCTGGGCGGCAAGGCTGGCCCGGTCGGCACCAGTTGCGTGAGC
GGAAAGATGGCCGCTTCCCGGCCCTGCTGCAGGGAGCTCAAAATGGAGGACGCGGCGCTCGGGAGAGCGG
GCGGGTGAGTCACCCACACAAAGGAAAAGGGCCTTTCCGTCCTCAGCCGTCGCTTCATGTGACTCCACGG
AGTACCGGGCGCCGTCCAGGCACCTCGATTAGTTCTCGAGCTTTTGGAGTACGTCGTCTTTAGGTTGGGG
GGAGGGGTTTTATGCGATGGAGTTTCCCCACACTGAGTGGGTGGAGACTGAAGTTAGGCCAGCTTGGCAC
TTGATGTAATTCTCCTTGGAATTTGCCCTTTTTGAGTTTGGATCTTGGTTCATTCTCAAGCCTCAGACAG
TGGTTCAAAGTTTTTTTCTTCCATTTCAGGTGTCGTGAGGCTAGCACCGCCACCATGACGAAGTCTAAGG
AGGCAGTGACATTCAAGGACGTGGCTGTGGTCTTCTCTGAGGAGGAGCTGCAACTGCTGGACCTTGCCCA
GAGGAAGCTGTACCGAGATGTGATGCTGGAGAACTTCAGGAATGTGGTCTCAGTGGGGCATCAGTCCACA
CCAGATGGCCTACCACAGTTAGAGAGAGAAGAAAAGCTGTGGATGATGAAGATGGCAACCCAGAGAGATA
ACTCCTCAGGAGCCAAGAATCTAAAAGAGATGGAGACTCTTCAAGAAGTAGGATTAAGGTACCTGCCTCA
TGAAGAGCTTTTCTGCTCCCAGATCTGGCAACAGATTACAAGAGAGTTAATCAAGTATCAAGATTCTGTG
GTAAATATTCAAAGAACAGGCTGCCAGTTGGAAAAACGAGATGATTTGCACTATAAAGATGAGGGATTCA
GTAATCAGAGTTCCCATCTTCAAGTTCACAGAGTCCACACTGGTGAAAAACCCTACAAAGGAGAACATTG
TGTGAAAAGTTTCAGCTGGAGCTCTCATCTTCAAATTAACCAAAGGGCTCATGCAGGAGAGAAGCCCTAC
AAATGTGAAAAATGTGATAATGCCTTCCGTCGGTTTTCAAGTCTTCAAGCCCATCAGAGAGTCCACAGTA
GAGCAAAATCATACACAAATGATGCAAGTTACAGGAGTTTTAGTCAGAGGTCACATCTTCCCCATCATCA
GAGAGTTCCCACTGGAGAGAATCCATACAAATATGAAGAGTGTGGGAGGAATGTTGGGAAAAGCTCACAT
TGTCAAGCTCCTCTGATAGTTCATACGGGAGAGAAACCCTATAAATGTGAGGAGTGTGGGGTGGGCTTCA
GTCAGAGATCATATCTTCAAGTTCATCTGAAAGTTCACACTGGAAAGAAACCATATAAGTGTGAAGAGTG
TGGGAAGAGCTTCAGTTGGCGTTCACGACTGCAGGCTCATGAGCGAATCCACACTGGCGAGAAACCATAC
AAATGCAATGCATGTGGCAAGAGCTTTAGTTACAGCTCACACCTTAATATTCATTGTAGAATCCACACAG
GAGAGAAACCCTATAAGTGTGAGGAGTGTGGGAAAGGTTTCAGTGTGGGTTCACACCTTCAGGCCCATCA
GATAAGCCACACTGGAGAGAAGCCATACAAATGTGAGGAGTGTGGGAAAGGCTTCTGCCGGGCCTCAAAT
CTGCTGGACCATCAAAGAGGCCATACTGGAGAGAAACCGTATCAGTGTGATGCATGTGGTAAGGGCTTCA
GTCGTAGCTCAGATTTTAACATTCATTTTAGAGTCCATACAGGGGAAAAACCCTATAAATGTGAGGAGTG
TGGCAAGGGCTTCAGCCAGGCCTCAAATCTTCTGGCCCATCAAAGAGGCCACACTGGAGAGAAACCCTAC
AAATGTGGTACATGTGGGAAGGGCTTCAGTCGGAGCTCAGATCTTAATGTACACTGTAGAATCCACACAG
GAGAGAAACCCTATAAATGCGAGAGGTGTGGTAAGGCCTTCAGTCAGTTCTCCAGCCTTCAGGTGCATCA
GAGAGTTCACACTGGAGAGAAACCATATCAGTGTGCAGAGTGTGGGAAGGGCTTCAGTGTAGGTTCACAG
CTTCAAGCCCATCAGAGGTGCCACACTGGAGAGAAACCCTATCAATGTGAGGAGTGTGGGAAGGGCTTCT
GTCGGGCCTCCAATTTTCTGGCACATCGTGGAGTCCACACAGGAGAAAAACCATACCGATGTGATGTGTG
TGGTAAGCGCTTCAGACAGAGATCCTACCTTCAAGCCCACCAGAGGGTCCACACAGGAGAGAGACCATAC
AAATGTGAGGAATGTGGGAAAGTCTTCAGCTGGAGCTCATACCTTCAAGCCCATCAAAGAGTTCACACCG
GAGAAAAACCATACAAATGTGAGGAGTGTGGGAAGGGCTTCAGTTGGAGCTCAAGTCTTATCATTCATCA
GCGAGTCCATGCTGATGATGAGGGTGACAAGGACTTTCCTTCATCAGAGGATTCACACAGGAAAACTCGA
TAGTAATGAACTAGTCCGTAACTTGAAAGTATTTCGATTTCTTGGCTTTATATATCTTGTGGAAAGGACG
AGTGAATCGAGAGAGAAGCTCATTTACGCGTTAAGTCGACAATCAACCTCTGGATTACAAAATTTGTGAA
AGATTGACTGGTATTCTTAACTATGTTGCTCCTTTTACGCTATGTGGATACGCTGCTTTAATGCCTTTGT
ATCATGCTATTGCTTCCCGTATGGCTTTCATTTTCTCCTCCTTGTATAAATCCTGGTTGCTGTCTCTTTA
TGAGGAGTTGTGGCCCGTTGTCAGGCAACGTGGCGTGGTGTGCACTGTGTTTGCTGACGCAACCCCCACT
GGTTGGGGCATTGCCACCACCTGTCAGCTCCTTTCCGGGACTTTCGCTTTCCCCCTCCCTATTGCCACGG
CGGAACTCATCGCCGCCTGCCTTGCCCGCTGCTGGACAGGGGCTCGGCTGTTGGGCACTGACAATTCCGT
GGTGTTGTCGGGGAAATCATCGTCCTTTCCTTGGCTGCTCGCCTGTGTTGCCACCTGGATTCTGCGCGGG
ACGTCCTTCTGCTACGTCCCTTCGGCCCTCAATCCAGCGGACCTTCCTTCCCGCGGCCTGCTGCCGGCTC
TGCGGCCTCTTCCGCGTCTTCGCCTTCGCCCTCAGACGAGTCGGATCTCCCTTTGGGCCGCCTCCCCGCG
TCGACTTTAAGACCAATGACTTACAAGGCAGCTGTAGATCTTAGCCACTTTTTAAAAGAAAAGGGGGGAC
TGGAAGGGCTAATTCACTCCCAACGAAGACAAGATCTGCTTTTTGCTTGTACTGGGTCTCTCTGGTTAGA
CCAGATCTGAGCCTGGGAGCTCTCTGGCTAACTAGGGAACCCACTGCTTAAGCCTCAATAAAGCTTGCCT
TGAGTGCTTCAAGTAGTGTGTGCCCGTCTGTTGTGTGACTCTGGTAACTAGAGATCCCTCAGACCCTTTT
AGTCAGTGTGGAAAATCTCTAGCAGTACGTATAGTAGTTCATGTCATCTTATTATTCAGTATTTATAACT
TGCAAAGAAATGAATATCAGAGAGTGAGAGGAACTTGTTTATTGCAGCTTATAATGGTTACAAATAAAGC
AATAGCATCACAAATTTCACAAATAAAGCATTTTTTTCACTGCATTCTAGTTGTGGTTTGTCCAAACTCA
TCAATGTATCTTATCATGTCTGGCTCTAGCTATCCCGCCCCTAACTCCGCCCATCCCGCCCCTAACTCCG
CCCAGTTCCGCCCATTCTCCGCCCCATGGCTGACTAATTTTTTTTATTTATGCAGAGGCCGAGGCCGCCT
CGGCCTCTGAGCTATTCCAGAAGTAGTGAGGAGGCTTTTTTGGAGGCCTAGGGACGTACCCAATTCGCCC
TATAGTGAGTCGTATTACGCGCGCTCACTGGCCGTCGTTTTACAACGTCGTGACTGGGAAAACCCTGGCG
TTACCCAACTTAATCGCCTTGCAGCACATCCCCCTTTCGCCAGCTGGCGTAATAGCGAAGAGGCCCGCAC
CGATCGCCCTTCCCAACAGTTGCGCAGCCTGAATGGCGAATGGG
[124 nt withheld, positions 7745-7868]
C
[91 nt withheld, positions 7870-7960]
A
[49 nt withheld, positions 7962-8010]
CCTTTGACGTTGGAGTCCACGTTCTTT
[37 nt withheld, positions 8038-8074]
ACCCTATCTCGGTCTATTCTTTTGATTTATAAGGGATTTTGCCGATTTCGGCCTATTGGTTAAAAAATGA
GCTGATTTAACAAAAATTTAACGCGAATTTTAACAAAATATTAACGCTTACAATTTAGGTGGCACTTTTC
GGGGAAATGTGCGCGGAACCCCTATTTGTTTATTTTTCTAAATACATTCAAATATGTATCCGCTCATGAG
ACAATAACCCTGATAAATGCTTCAATAATATTGAAAAAGGAAGAGTATGAGTATTCAACATTTCCGTGTC
GCCCTTATTCCCTTTTTTGCGGCATTTTGCCTTCCTGTTTTTGCTCACCCAGAAACGCTGGTGAAAGTAA
AAGATGCTGAAGATCAGTTGGGTGCACGAGTGGGTTACATCGAACTGGATCTCAACAGCGGTAAGATCCT
TGAGAGTTTTCGCCCCGAAGAACGTTTTCCAATGATGAGCACTTTTAAAGTTCTGCTATGTGGCGCGGTA
TTATCCCGTATTGACGCCGGGCAAGAGCAACTCGGTCGCCGCATACACTATTCTCAGAATGACTTGGTTG
AGTACTCACCAGTCACAGAAAAGCATCTTACGGATGGCATGACAGTAAGAGAATTATGCAGTGCTGCCAT
AACCATGAGTGATAACACTGCGGCCAACTTACTTCTGACAACGATCGGAGGACCGAAGGAGCTAACCGCT
TTTTTGCACAACATGGGGGATCATGTAACTCGCCTTGATCGTTGGGAACCGGAGCTGAATGAAGCCATAC
CAAACGACGAGCGTGACACCACGATGCCTGTAGCAATGGCAACAACGTTGCGCAAACTATTAACTGGCGA
ACTACTTACTCTAGCTTCCCGGCAACAATTAATAGACTGGATGGAGGCGGATAAAGTTGCAGGACCACTT
CTGCGCTCGGCCCTTCCGGCTGGCTGGTTTATTGCTGATAAATCTGGAGCCGGTGAGCGTGGGTCTCGCG
GTATCATTGCAGCACTGGGGCCAGATGGTAAGCCCTCCCGTATCGTAGTTATCTACACGACGGGGAGTCA
GGCAACTATGGATGAACGAAATAGACAGATCGCTGAGATAGGTGCCTCACTGATTAAGCATTGGTAACTG
TCAGACCAAGTTTACTCATATATACTTTAGATTGATTTAAAACTTCATTTTTAATTTAAAAGGATCTAGG
TGAAGATCCTTTTTGATAATCTCATGACCAAAATCCCTTAACGTGAGTTTTCGTTCCACTGAGCGTCAGA
CCCCGTAGAAAAGATCAAAGGATCTTCTTGAGATCCTTTTTTTCTGCGCGTAATCTGCTGCTTGCAAACA
AAAAAACCACCGCTACCAGCGGTGGTTTGTTTGCCGGATCAAGAGCTACCAACTCTTTTTCCGAAGGTAA
CTGGCTTCAGCAGAGCGCAGATACCAAATACTGTTCTTCTAGTGTAGCCGTAGTTAGGCCACCACTTCAA
GAACTCTGTAGCACCGCCTACATACCTCGCTCTGCTAATCCTGTTACCAGTGGCTGCTGCCAGTGGCGAT
AAGTCGTGTCTTACCGGGTTGGACTCAAGACGATAGTTACCGGATAAGGCGCAGCGGTCGGGCTGAACGG
GGGGTTCGTGCACACAGCCCAGCTTGGAGCGAACGACCTACACCGAACTGAGATACCTACAGCGTGAGCT
ATGAGAAAGCGCCACGCTTCCCGAAGGGAGAAAGGCGGACAGGTATCCGGTAAGCGGCAGGGTCGGAACA
GGAGAGCGCACGAGGGAGCTTCCAGGGGGAAACGCCTGGTATCTTTATAGTCCTGTCGGGTTTCGCCACC
TCTGACTTGAGCGTCGATTTTTGTGATGCTCGTCAGGGGGGCGGAGCCTATGGAAAAACGCCAGCAACGC
GGCCTTTTTACGGTTCCTGGCCTTTTGCTGGCCTTTTGCTCACATGTTCTTTCCTGCGTTATCCCCTGAT
TCTGTGGATAACCGTATTACCGCCTTTGAGTGAGCTGATACCGCTCGCCGCAGCCGAACGACCGAGCGCA
GCGAGTCAGTGAGCGAGGAAGCGGAAGAGCGCCCAATACGCAAACCGCCTCTCCCCGCGCGTTGGCCGAT
TCATTAATGCAGCTGGCACGACAGGTTTCCCGACTGGAAAGCGGGCAGTGAGCGCAACGCAATTAATGTG
AGTTAGCTCACTCATTAGGCACCCCAGGCTTTACACTTTATGCTTCCGGCTCGTATGTTGTGTGGAATTG
TGAGCGGATAACAATTTCACACAGGAAACAGCTATGACCATGATTACGCCAAGCGCGCAATTAACCCTCA
CTAAAGGGAACAAAAGCTGGAGCTGCAAGC
