>Addgene plasmid #142440 | TFORF0026 | depositor partial sequence | sequence record 279458 | Insert
ACCGCCACCATGACGAAGTCTAAGGAGGCAGTGACATTCAAGGACGTGGCTGTGGTCTTCTCTGAGGAGG
AGCTGCAACTGCTGGACCTTGCCCAGAGGAAGCTGTACCGAGATGTGATGCTGGAGAACTTCAGGAATGT
GGTCTCAGTGGGGCATCAGTCCACACCAGATGGCCTACCACAGTTAGAGAGAGAAGAAAAGCTGTGGATG
ATGAAGATGGCAACCCAGAGAGATAACTCCTCAGGAGCCAAGAATCTAAAAGAGATGGAGACTCTTCAAG
AAGTAGGATTAAGGTACCTGCCTCATGAAGAGCTTTTCTGCTCCCAGATCTGGCAACAGATTACAAGAGA
GTTAATCAAGTATCAAGATTCTGTGGTAAATATTCAAAGAACAGGCTGCCAGTTGGAAAAACGAGATGAT
TTGCACTATAAAGATGAGGGATTCAGTAATCAGAGTTCCCATCTTCAAGTTCACAGAGTCCACACTGGTG
AAAAACCCTACAAAGGAGAACATTGTGTGAAAAGTTTCAGCTGGAGCTCTCATCTTCAAATTAACCAAAG
GGCTCATGCAGGAGAGAAGCCCTACAAATGTGAAAAATGTGATAATGCCTTCCGTCGGTTTTCAAGTCTT
CAAGCCCATCAGAGAGTCCACAGTAGAGCAAAATCATACACAAATGATGCAAGTTACAGGAGTTTTAGTC
AGAGGTCACATCTTCCCCATCATCAGAGAGTTCCCACTGGAGAGAATCCATACAAATATGAAGAGTGTGG
GAGGAATGTTGGGAAAAGCTCACATTGTCAAGCTCCTCTGATAGTTCATACGGGAGAGAAACCCTATAAA
TGTGAGGAGTGTGGGGTGGGCTTCAGTCAGAGATCATATCTTCAAGTTCATCTGAAAGTTCACACTGGAA
AGAAACCATATAAGTGTGAAGAGTGTGGGAAGAGCTTCAGTTGGCGTTCACGACTGCAGGCTCATGAGCG
AATCCACACTGGCGAGAAACCATACAAATGCAATGCATGTGGCAAGAGCTTTAGTTACAGCTCACACCTT
AATATTCATTGTAGAATCCACACAGGAGAGAAACCCTATAAGTGTGAGGAGTGTGGGAAAGGTTTCAGTG
TGGGTTCACACCTTCAGGCCCATCAGATAAGCCACACTGGAGAGAAGCCATACAAATGTGAGGAGTGTGG
GAAAGGCTTCTGCCGGGCCTCAAATCTGCTGGACCATCAAAGAGGCCATACTGGAGAGAAACCGTATCAG
TGTGATGCATGTGGTAAGGGCTTCAGTCGTAGCTCAGATTTTAACATTCATTTTAGAGTCCATACAGGGG
AAAAACCCTATAAATGTGAGGAGTGTGGCAAGGGCTTCAGCCAGGCCTCAAATCTTCTGGCCCATCAAAG
AGGCCACACTGGAGAGAAACCCTACAAATGTGGTACATGTGGGAAGGGCTTCAGTCGGAGCTCAGATCTT
AATGTACACTGTAGAATCCACACAGGAGAGAAACCCTATAAATGCGAGAGGTGTGGTAAGGCCTTCAGTC
AGTTCTCCAGCCTTCAGGTGCATCAGAGAGTTCACACTGGAGAGAAACCATATCAGTGTGCAGAGTGTGG
GAAGGGCTTCAGTGTAGGTTCACAGCTTCAAGCCCATCAGAGGTGCCACACTGGAGAGAAACCCTATCAA
TGTGAGGAGTGTGGGAAGGGCTTCTGTCGGGCCTCCAATTTTCTGGCACATCGTGGAGTCCACACAGGAG
AAAAACCATACCGATGTGATGTGTGTGGTAAGCGCTTCAGACAGAGATCCTACCTTCAAGCCCACCAGAG
GGTCCACACAGGAGAGAGACCATACAAATGTGAGGAATGTGGGAAAGTCTTCAGCTGGAGCTCATACCTT
CAAGCCCATCAAAGAGTTCACACCGGAGAAAAACCATACAAATGTGAGGAGTGTGGGAAGGGCTTCAGTT
GGAGCTCAAGTCTTATCATTCATCAGCGAGTCCATGCTGATGATGAGGGTGACAAGGACTTTCCTTCATC
AGAGGATTCACACAGGAAAACTCGATAGTAATGAACTAGTCCGTAACTTGAAAGTATTTCGATTTCTTGG
CTTTATATATCTTGTGGAAAGGACGAGTGAATCGAGAGAGAAGCTCATTT
