>Addgene plasmid #142440 | TFORF0026 | depositor partial sequence | sequence record 279459 | Barcode
GTGAATCGAGAGAGAAGCTCATTT
